Addgene plasmid #129604: mNeongreen-PXN
Purpose: In vivo visualization of focal adhesions (can be used for colocalization studies)
Depositing lab: Dorus Gadella. Publication: Robust and Bright Genetically Encoded Fluorescent Markers for Highlighting Structures and Compartments in Mammalian Cells. Chertkova AO, Mastop M, Postma M, van Bommel N, van der Niet S, Batenburg KL, Joosen L, Gadella TWJ, Okada Y, Goedhart J. bioRxiv (2020) 160374; doi: https://doi.org/10.1101/160374.
Backbone
  Vector backbone: pEGFP-C1
  Backbone manufacturer: Clontech
  Vector type: Mammalian Expression
Growth in bacteria
  Bacterial resistance: Kanamycin, 50 μg/mL
  Growth temperature: 37°C
  Growth strain: DH5alpha
  Copy number: High Copy
Gene/Insert
  Gene/Insert name: Paxillin
  Species: Synthetic
  Promoter: CMV
  Cloning method: Restriction Enzyme; 5′ cloning site Unknown (unknown if destroyed); 3′ cloning site Unknown (unknown if destroyed)
Terms and licenses: Academic/Nonprofit Terms; Industry Terms: Not Available to Industry
Depositor comments: Please note: Plasmid contains A9E and A87S mutations in NeoR/KanR. These mutations are not known to affect plasmid function.
How to cite: mNeongreen-PXN was a gift from Dorus Gadella (Addgene plasmid # 129604 ; http://n2t.net/addgene:129604 ; RRID:Addgene_129604)
