[The description below was written by a language model from this plasmid's Addgene catalogue record and pLannotate feature annotations shown in this document.]
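Description:
mNeongreen-PXN is a mammalian expression plasmid built on the Clontech pEGFP-C1 backbone, in which the original fluorescent protein position is occupied by mNeonGreen, a bright, rapidly maturing monomeric green/yellow fluorescent protein derived from Branchiostoma lanceolatum. The human cytomegalovirus immediate-early enhancer and promoter drive a single fusion reading frame: mNeonGreen at the N-terminus, a short linker derived from remnants of the multiple cloning site, then paxillin (PXN), followed by the SV40 polyadenylation signal. The catalogue lists the insert species as synthetic, but the annotation matches the paxillin coding sequence to the chicken (Gallus gallus) protein. Paxillin is a cytoskeletal adaptor that localises to sites of cell attachment to the extracellular matrix, so the fusion labels focal adhesions.

The plasmid is maintained in E. coli at high copy through a ColE1/pUC-type origin and also carries an f1 origin. A single NeoR/KanR cassette (Tn5 aminoglycoside phosphotransferase) sits behind tandem bacterial (bla) and SV40 early promoters and ends in the HSV TK poly(A) signal, giving kanamycin selection in bacteria and allowing G418 selection in mammalian cells. The depositor notes A9E and A87S substitutions in this marker that are not known to affect function. Two full sequences are recorded, differing by 37 nt. Their annotations are the same except that the depositor's version retains an additional cloning-site fragment just downstream of paxillin that is absent from the repository's sequencing result. The construct is intended for live-cell visualisation of focal adhesions and for colocalisation studies with other markers.
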