Features (pLannotate 1.2.2; 16 found; start..end, strand, type, name):
     61..364     +  enhancer       CMV enhancer: human cytomegalovirus immediate early enhancer
    365..568     +  promoter       CMV promoter: human cytomegalovirus (CMV) immediate early promoter
    613..1320    +  CDS            mNeonGreen: mNeonGreen is a basic (constitutively fluorescent) green/yellow fluorescent protein published in 2013, derived from Branchiostoma lanceolatum. It is reported to be a very rapidly-maturing monomer with moderate acid sensitivity.
   1321..1341    +  misc_feature   MCS (fragment): multiple cloning site
   1363..3033    +  CDS            PXN: PAXI_CHICK - Experimental evidence at protein level: Swiss-Prot protein existence level 1. Cytoskeletal protein involved in actin-membrane attachment at sites of cell adhesion to the extracellular matrix (focal adhesion). Binds in vitro to vinculin as well as to the SH3 domain of c-SRC and, when tyrosine phosphorylated, to the SH2 domain of v-CRK. From Gallus gallus (Chicken).
   3037..3074    +  misc_feature   MCS (fragment): multiple cloning site
   3091..3175    +  CDS            large T antigen (fragment): large T antigen from SV40 (simian virus 40)
   3198..3319    +  polyA_signal   SV40 poly(A) signal: SV40 polyadenylation signal
   3353..3781    -  rep_origin     f1 ori (sequence partly withheld): f1 bacteriophage origin of replication; arrow indicates direction of (+) strand synthesis
   3808..3912    +  promoter       AmpR promoter: bla
   3914..4271    +  promoter       SV40 promoter: SV40 enhancer and early promoter
   4306..5100    +  CDS            NeoR/KanR: aminoglycoside phosphotransferase from Tn5; aph(3')-II (or nptII); confers resistance to neomycin, kanamycin, and G418 (Geneticin®)
   5121..5273    +  CDS            ble (fragment): BLE_KLEPN - Experimental evidence at protein level: Swiss-Prot protein existence level 1. Binding protein with a strong affinity to the bleomycin family of antibiotics. Binds to CL990; an antimitotic-antibiotic compound. From Klebsiella pneumoniae.
   5332..5379    +  polyA_signal   HSV TK poly(A) signal: herpes simplex virus thymidine kinase polyadenylation signal (Cole and Stacy, 1985)
   5470..5486    -  polyA_signal   bGH poly(A) signal (fragment): bovine growth hormone polyadenylation signal
   5708..6296    +  rep_origin     ori: high-copy-number ColE1/pMB1/pBR322/pUC origin of replication
>Addgene plasmid #129604 | mNeongreen-PXN | depositor full sequence | sequence record 248811 | Full Sequence
TAGTTATTAATAGTAATCAATTACGGGGTCATTAGTTCATAGCCCATATATGGAGTTCCGCGTTACATAA
CTTACGGTAAATGGCCCGCCTGGCTGACCGCCCAACGACCCCCGCCCATTGACGTCAATAATGACGTATG
TTCCCATAGTAACGCCAATAGGGACTTTCCATTGACGTCAATGGGTGGAGTATTTACGGTAAACTGCCCA
CTTGGCAGTACATCAAGTGTATCATATGCCAAGTACGCCCCCTATTGACGTCAATGACGGTAAATGGCCC
GCCTGGCATTATGCCCAGTACATGACCTTATGGGACTTTCCTACTTGGCAGTACATCTACGTATTAGTCA
TCGCTATTACCATGGTGATGCGGTTTTGGCAGTACATCAATGGGCGTGGATAGCGGTTTGACTCACGGGG
ATTTCCAAGTCTCCACCCCATTGACGTCAATGGGAGTTTGTTTTGGCACCAAAATCAACGGGACTTTCCA
AAATGTCGTAACAACTCCGCCCCATTGACGCAAATGGGCGGTAGGCGTGTACGGTGGGAGGTCTATATAA
GCAGAGCTGGTTTAGTGAACCGTCAGATCCGCTAGCGCTACCGGTCGCCACCATGGTGAGCAAGGGCGAG
GAGGATAACATGGCCTCTCTCCCAGCGACACATGAGTTACACATCTTTGGCTCCATCAACGGTGTGGACT
TTGACATGGTGGGTCAGGGCACCGGCAATCCAAATGATGGTTATGAGGAGTTAAACCTGAAGTCCACCAA
GGGTGACCTCCAGTTCTCCCCCTGGATTCTGGTCCCTCATATCGGGTATGGCTTCCATCAGTACCTGCCC
TACCCTGACGGGATGTCGCCTTTCCAGGCCGCCATGGTAGATGGCTCCGGCTACCAAGTCCATCGCACAA
TGCAGTTTGAAGATGGTGCCTCCCTTACTGTTAACTACCGCTACACCTACGAGGGAAGCCACATCAAAGG
AGAGGCCCAGGTGAAGGGGACTGGTTTCCCTGCTGACGGTCCTGTGATGACCAACTCGCTGACCGCTGCG
GACTGGTGCAGGTCGAAGAAGACTTACCCCAACGACAAAACCATCATCAGTACCTTTAAGTGGAGTTACA
CCACTGGAAATGGCAAGCGCTACCGGAGCACTGCGCGGACCACCTACACCTTTGCCAAGCCAATGGCGGC
TAACTATCTGAAGAACCAGCCGATGTACGTGTTCCGTAAGACGGAGCTCAAGCACTCCAAGACCGAGCTC
AACTTCAAGGAGTGGCAAAAGGCCTTTACCGATGTGATGGGCATGGACGAGCTGTACAAGTCCGGACTCA
GATCTCGAGCTGCGGCCGCCGGATCCAAGCTTATGGACGACCTCGACGCCCTGCTGGCGGACTTGGAGTC
TACCACCTCCCACATCTCCAAACGGCCTGTGTTCTTGTCGGAGGAGACCCCCTACTCATACCCAACTGGA
AACCACACATACCAGGAGATTGCCGTGCCACCCCCCGTCCCCCCACCCCCGTCCAGCGAGGCCCTCAATG
GCACAATCCTTGACCCCTTAGACCAGTGGCAGCCCAGCGGCTCCCGATTCATCCACCAGCAGCCTCAGTC
CTCATCACCTGTGTACGGCTCCAGTGCCAAAACTTCCAGTGTCTCCAACCCTCAGGACAGTGTTGGCTCT
CCGTGCTCCCGAGTGGGTGAGGAGGAGCACGTCTACAGCTTCCCCAACAAGCAGAAATCAGCTGAGCCTT
CACCCACCGTAATGAGCACGTCCCTGGGCAGCAACCTTTCTGAACTCGACCGCCTGCTGCTGGAACTGAA
CGCTGTACAGCATAACCCGCCAGGCTTCCCTGCAGATGAGGCCAACTCAAGCCCCCCGCTTCCTGGGGCC
CTGAGCCCCCTCTATGGTGTCCCAGAGACTAACAGCCCCTTGGGAGGCAAAGCTGGGCCCCTGACGAAAG
AGAAGCCTAAGCGGAATGGGGGCCGGGGCCTGGAGGACGTGCGGCCCAGTGTGGAGAGTCTCTTGGATGA
ACTGGAGAGCTCCGTGCCCAGCCCCGTCCCTGCCATCACTGTGAACCAGGGCGAGATGAGCAGCCCGCAG
CGCGTCACCTCCACCCAACAGCAGACACGCATCTCGGCCTCCTCTGCCACCAGGGAGCTGGACGAGCTGA
TGGCTTCGCTGTCGGATTTCAAGTTCATGGCCCAGGGGAAGACAGGGAGCAGCTCACCCCCTGGGGGGCC
CCCGAAGCCCGGGAGCCAGCTGGACAGCATGCTGGGGAGCCTGCAGTCTGACCTGAACAAGCTGGGGGTC
GCCACAGTCGCCAAAGGAGTCTGCGGGGCCTGCAAGAAGCCCATCGCCGGGCAGGTTGTGACCGCCATGG
GGAAGACGTGGCACCCCGAGCACTTCGTCTGCACCCACTGCCAGGAGGAGATCGGATCCCGGAACTTCTT
CGAGCGGGATGGACAGCCCTACTGTGAAAAGGACTACCACAACCTCTTCTCCCCGCGCTGCTACTACTGC
AACGGCCCCATCCTGGATAAAGTGGTGACAGCCCTTGACCGGACGTGGCACCCTGAACACTTCTTCTGTG
CACAGTGTGGAGCCTTCTTTGGTCCCGAAGGGTTCCACGAGAAGGACGGCAAGGCCTACTGTCGCAAGGA
CTACTTCGACATGTTCGCACCCAAGTGTGGCGGCTGCGCCCGGGCCATCCTGGAGAACTATATCTCAGCC
CTCAACACGCTGTGGCATCCTGAGTGCTTTGTGTGCCGGGAATGCTTCACGCCATTCGTGAACGGCAGCT
TCTTCGAGCACGACGGGCAGCCCTACTGTGAGGTGCACTACCACGAGCGGCGCGGCTCGCTGTGTTCTGG
CTGCCAGAAGCCCATCACCGGCCGCTGCATCACCGCCATGGCCAAGAAGTTCCACCCCGAGCACTTCGTC
TGTGCCTTCTGCCTCAAGCAGCTCAACAAGGGCACCTTCAAGGAGCAGAACGACAAGCCTTACTGTCAGA
ACTGCTTCCTCAAGCTCTTCTGCTAGCGAATTCTGCAGTCGACGGTACCGCGGGCCCGGGATCCACCGGA
TCTAGATAACTGATCATAATCAGCCATACCACATTTGTAGAGGTTTTACTTGCTTTAAAAAACCTCCCAC
ACCTCCCCCTGAACCTGAAACATAAAATGAATGCAATTGTTGTTGTTAACTTGTTTATTGCAGCTTATAA
TGGTTACAAATAAAGCAATAGCATCACAAATTTCACAAATAAAGCATTTTTTTCACTGCATTCTAGTTGT
GGTTTGTCCAAACTCATCAATGTATCTTAACGCGTAAATTGTAAGCGTTAATATTTTGTTAAAATTCGCG
TTAAATTTTTGTTAAATCAGCTCATTTTTTAACCAATAGGCCGAAATCGGCAAAATCCCTTATAAATCAA
AAGAATAGACCGAGATAGGGT
[37 nt withheld, positions 3452-3488]
AAAGAACGTGGACTCCAACGTCAAAGG
[49 nt withheld, positions 3516-3564]
T
[91 nt withheld, positions 3566-3656]
G
[124 nt withheld, positions 3658-3781]
CAGGTGGCACTTTTCGGGGAAATGTGCGCGGAACCCCTATTTGTTTATTTTTCTAAATACATTCAAATAT
GTATCCGCTCATGAGACAATAACCCTGATAAATGCTTCAATAATATTGAAAAAGGAAGAGTCCTGAGGCG
GAAAGAACCAGCTGTGGAATGTGTGTCAGTTAGGGTGTGGAAAGTCCCCAGGCTCCCCAGCAGGCAGAAG
TATGCAAAGCATGCATCTCAATTAGTCAGCAACCAGGTGTGGAAAGTCCCCAGGCTCCCCAGCAGGCAGA
AGTATGCAAAGCATGCATCTCAATTAGTCAGCAACCATAGTCCCGCCCCTAACTCCGCCCATCCCGCCCC
TAACTCCGCCCAGTTCCGCCCATTCTCCGCCCCATGGCTGACTAATTTTTTTTATTTATGCAGAGGCCGA
GGCCGCCTCGGCCTCTGAGCTATTCCAGAAGTAGTGAGGAGGCTTTTTTGGAGGCCTAGGCTTTTGCAAA
GATCGATCAAGAGACAGGATGAGGATCGTTTCGCATGATTGAACAAGATGGATTGCACGCAGGTTCTCCG
GCCGCTTGGGTGGAGAGGCTATTCGGCTATGACTGGGCACAACAGACAATCGGCTGCTCTGATGCCGCCG
TGTTCCGGCTGTCAGCGCAGGGGCGCCCGGTTCTTTTTGTCAAGACCGACCTGTCCGGTGCCCTGAATGA
ACTGCAAGACGAGGCAGCGCGGCTATCGTGGCTGGCCACGACGGGCGTTCCTTGCGCAGCTGTGCTCGAC
GTTGTCACTGAAGCGGGAAGGGACTGGCTGCTATTGGGCGAAGTGCCGGGGCAGGATCTCCTGTCATCTC
ACCTTGCTCCTGCCGAGAAAGTATCCATCATGGCTGATGCAATGCGGCGGCTGCATACGCTTGATCCGGC
TACCTGCCCATTCGACCACCAAGCGAAACATCGCATCGAGCGAGCACGTACTCGGATGGAAGCCGGTCTT
GTCGATCAGGATGATCTGGACGAAGAGCATCAGGGGCTCGCGCCAGCCGAACTGTTCGCCAGGCTCAAGG
CGAGCATGCCCGACGGCGAGGATCTCGTCGTGACCCATGGCGATGCCTGCTTGCCGAATATCATGGTGGA
AAATGGCCGCTTTTCTGGATTCATCGACTGTGGCCGGCTGGGTGTGGCGGACCGCTATCAGGACATAGCG
TTGGCTACCCGTGATATTGCTGAAGAGCTTGGCGGCGAATGGGCTGACCGCTTCCTCGTGCTTTACGGTA
TCGCCGCTCCCGATTCGCAGCGCATCGCCTTCTATCGCCTTCTTGACGAGTTCTTCTGAGCGGGACTCTG
GGGTTCGAAATGACCGACCAAGCGACGCCCAACCTGCCATCACGAGATTTCGATTCCACCGCCGCCTTCT
ATGAAAGGTTGGGCTTCGGAATCGTTTTCCGGGACGCCGGCTGGATGATCCTCCAGCGCGGGGATCTCAT
GCTGGAGTTCTTCGCCCACCCTAGGGGGAGGCTAACTGAAACACGGAAGGAGACAATACCGGAAGGAACC
CGCGCTATGACGGCAATAAAAAGACAGAATAAAACGCACGGTGTTGGGTCGTTTGTTCATAAACGCGGGG
TTCGGTCCCAGGGCTGGCACTCTGTCGATACCCCACCGAGACCCCATTGGGGCCAATACGCCCGCGTTTC
TTCCTTTTCCCCACCCCACCCCCCAAGTTCGGGTGAAGGCCCAGGGCTCGCAGCCAACGTCGGGGCGGCA
GGCCCTGCCATAGCCTCAGGTTACTCATATATACTTTAGATTGATTTAAAACTTCATTTTTAATTTAAAA
GGATCTAGGTGAAGATCCTTTTTGATAATCTCATGACCAAAATCCCTTAACGTGAGTTTTCGTTCCACTG
AGCGTCAGACCCCGTAGAAAAGATCAAAGGATCTTCTTGAGATCCTTTTTTTCTGCGCGTAATCTGCTGC
TTGCAAACAAAAAAACCACCGCTACCAGCGGTGGTTTGTTTGCCGGATCAAGAGCTACCAACTCTTTTTC
CGAAGGTAACTGGCTTCAGCAGAGCGCAGATACCAAATACTGTCCTTCTAGTGTAGCCGTAGTTAGGCCA
CCACTTCAAGAACTCTGTAGCACCGCCTACATACCTCGCTCTGCTAATCCTGTTACCAGTGGCTGCTGCC
AGTGGCGATAAGTCGTGTCTTACCGGGTTGGACTCAAGACGATAGTTACCGGATAAGGCGCAGCGGTCGG
GCTGAACGGGGGGTTCGTGCACACAGCCCAGCTTGGAGCGAACGACCTACACCGAACTGAGATACCTACA
GCGTGAGCTATGAGAAAGCGCCACGCTTCCCGAAGGGAGAAAGGCGGACAGGTATCCGGTAAGCGGCAGG
GTCGGAACAGGAGAGCGCACGAGGGAGCTTCCAGGGGGAAACGCCTGGTATCTTTATAGTCCTGTCGGGT
TTCGCCACCTCTGACTTGAGCGTCGATTTTTGTGATGCTCGTCAGGGGGGCGGAGCCTATGGAAAAACGC
CAGCAACGCGGCCTTTTTACGGTTCCTGGCCTTTTGCTGGCCTTTTGCTCACATGTTCTTTCCTGCGTTA
TCCCCTGATTCTGTGGATAACCGTATTACCGCCATGCAT
