Features (pLannotate 1.2.2; 15 found; start..end, strand, type, name):
     61..364     +  enhancer       CMV enhancer: human cytomegalovirus immediate early enhancer
    365..568     +  promoter       CMV promoter: human cytomegalovirus (CMV) immediate early promoter
    613..1320    +  CDS            mNeonGreen: mNeonGreen is a basic (constitutively fluorescent) green/yellow fluorescent protein published in 2013, derived from Branchiostoma lanceolatum. It is reported to be a very rapidly-maturing monomer with moderate acid sensitivity.
   1321..1341    +  misc_feature   MCS (fragment): multiple cloning site
   1363..3033    +  CDS            PXN: PAXI_CHICK - Experimental evidence at protein level: Swiss-Prot protein existence level 1. Cytoskeletal protein involved in actin-membrane attachment at sites of cell adhesion to the extracellular matrix (focal adhesion). Binds in vitro to vinculin as well as to the SH3 domain of c-SRC and, when tyrosine phosphorylated, to the SH2 domain of v-CRK. From Gallus gallus (Chicken).
   3054..3138    +  CDS            large T antigen (fragment): large T antigen from SV40 (simian virus 40)
   3161..3282    +  polyA_signal   SV40 poly(A) signal: SV40 polyadenylation signal
   3316..3744    -  rep_origin     f1 ori (sequence partly withheld): f1 bacteriophage origin of replication; arrow indicates direction of (+) strand synthesis
   3771..3875    +  promoter       AmpR promoter: bla
   3877..4234    +  promoter       SV40 promoter: SV40 enhancer and early promoter
   4269..5063    +  CDS            NeoR/KanR: aminoglycoside phosphotransferase from Tn5; aph(3')-II (or nptII); confers resistance to neomycin, kanamycin, and G418 (Geneticin®)
   5084..5236    +  CDS            ble (fragment): BLE_KLEPN - Experimental evidence at protein level: Swiss-Prot protein existence level 1. Binding protein with a strong affinity to the bleomycin family of antibiotics. Binds to CL990; an antimitotic-antibiotic compound. From Klebsiella pneumoniae.
   5295..5342    +  polyA_signal   HSV TK poly(A) signal: herpes simplex virus thymidine kinase polyadenylation signal (Cole and Stacy, 1985)
   5433..5449    -  polyA_signal   bGH poly(A) signal (fragment): bovine growth hormone polyadenylation signal
   5671..6259    +  rep_origin     ori: high-copy-number ColE1/pMB1/pBR322/pUC origin of replication
>Addgene plasmid #129604 | mNeongreen-PXN | addgene full sequence | sequence record 260227 | Addgene NGS Result
TAGTTATTAATAGTAATCAATTACGGGGTCATTAGTTCATAGCCCATATATGGAGTTCCGCGTTACATAA
CTTACGGTAAATGGCCCGCCTGGCTGACCGCCCAACGACCCCCGCCCATTGACGTCAATAATGACGTATG
TTCCCATAGTAACGCCAATAGGGACTTTCCATTGACGTCAATGGGTGGAGTATTTACGGTAAACTGCCCA
CTTGGCAGTACATCAAGTGTATCATATGCCAAGTACGCCCCCTATTGACGTCAATGACGGTAAATGGCCC
GCCTGGCATTATGCCCAGTACATGACCTTATGGGACTTTCCTACTTGGCAGTACATCTACGTATTAGTCA
TCGCTATTACCATGGTGATGCGGTTTTGGCAGTACATCAATGGGCGTGGATAGCGGTTTGACTCACGGGG
ATTTCCAAGTCTCCACCCCATTGACGTCAATGGGAGTTTGTTTTGGCACCAAAATCAACGGGACTTTCCA
AAATGTCGTAACAACTCCGCCCCATTGACGCAAATGGGCGGTAGGCGTGTACGGTGGGAGGTCTATATAA
GCAGAGCTGGTTTAGTGAACCGTCAGATCCGCTAGCGCTACCGGTCGCCACCATGGTGAGCAAGGGCGAG
GAGGATAACATGGCCTCTCTCCCAGCGACACATGAGTTACACATCTTTGGCTCCATCAACGGTGTGGACT
TTGACATGGTGGGTCAGGGCACCGGCAATCCAAATGATGGTTATGAGGAGTTAAACCTGAAGTCCACCAA
GGGTGACCTCCAGTTCTCCCCCTGGATTCTGGTCCCTCATATCGGGTATGGCTTCCATCAGTACCTGCCC
TACCCTGACGGGATGTCGCCTTTCCAGGCCGCCATGGTAGATGGCTCCGGCTACCAAGTCCATCGCACAA
TGCAGTTTGAAGATGGTGCCTCCCTTACTGTTAACTACCGCTACACCTACGAGGGAAGCCACATCAAAGG
AGAGGCCCAGGTGAAGGGGACTGGTTTCCCTGCTGACGGTCCTGTGATGACCAACTCGCTGACCGCTGCG
GACTGGTGCAGGTCGAAGAAGACTTACCCCAACGACAAAACCATCATCAGTACCTTTAAGTGGAGTTACA
CCACTGGAAATGGCAAGCGCTACCGGAGCACTGCGCGGACCACCTACACCTTTGCCAAGCCAATGGCGGC
TAACTATCTGAAGAACCAGCCGATGTACGTGTTCCGTAAGACGGAGCTCAAGCACTCCAAGACCGAGCTC
AACTTCAAGGAGTGGCAAAAGGCCTTTACCGATGTGATGGGCATGGACGAGCTGTACAAGTCCGGACTCA
GATCTCGAGCTGCGGCCGCCGGATCCAAGCTTATGGACGACCTCGACGCCCTGCTGGCGGACTTGGAGTC
TACCACCTCCCACATCTCCAAACGGCCTGTGTTCTTGTCGGAGGAGACCCCCTACTCATACCCAACTGGA
AACCACACATACCAGGAGATTGCCGTGCCACCCCCCGTCCCCCCACCCCCGTCCAGCGAGGCCCTCAATG
GCACAATCCTTGACCCCTTAGACCAGTGGCAGCCCAGCGGCTCCCGATTCATCCACCAGCAGCCTCAGTC
CTCATCACCTGTGTACGGCTCCAGTGCCAAAACTTCCAGTGTCTCCAACCCTCAGGACAGTGTTGGCTCT
CCGTGCTCCCGAGTGGGTGAGGAGGAGCACGTCTACAGCTTCCCCAACAAGCAGAAATCAGCTGAGCCTT
CACCCACCGTAATGAGCACGTCCCTGGGCAGCAACCTTTCTGAACTCGACCGCCTGCTGCTGGAACTGAA
CGCTGTACAGCATAACCCGCCAGGCTTCCCTGCAGATGAGGCCAACTCAAGCCCCCCGCTTCCTGGGGCC
CTGAGCCCCCTCTATGGTGTCCCAGAGACTAACAGCCCCTTGGGAGGCAAAGCTGGGCCCCTGACGAAAG
AGAAGCCTAAGCGGAATGGGGGCCGGGGCCTGGAGGACGTGCGGCCCAGTGTGGAGAGTCTCTTGGATGA
ACTGGAGAGCTCCGTGCCCAGCCCCGTCCCTGCCATCACTGTGAACCAGGGCGAGATGAGCAGCCCGCAG
CGCGTCACCTCCACCCAACAGCAGACACGCATCTCGGCCTCCTCTGCCACCAGGGAGCTGGACGAGCTGA
TGGCTTCGCTGTCGGATTTCAAGTTCATGGCCCAGGGGAAGACAGGGAGCAGCTCACCCCCTGGGGGGCC
CCCGAAGCCCGGGAGCCAGCTGGACAGCATGCTGGGGAGCCTGCAGTCTGACCTGAACAAGCTGGGGGTC
GCCACAGTCGCCAAAGGAGTCTGCGGGGCCTGCAAGAAGCCCATCGCCGGGCAGGTTGTGACCGCCATGG
GGAAGACGTGGCACCCCGAGCACTTCGTCTGCACCCACTGCCAGGAGGAGATCGGATCCCGGAACTTCTT
CGAGCGGGATGGACAGCCCTACTGTGAAAAGGACTACCACAACCTCTTCTCCCCGCGCTGCTACTACTGC
AACGGCCCCATCCTGGATAAAGTGGTGACAGCCCTTGACCGGACGTGGCACCCTGAACACTTCTTCTGTG
CACAGTGTGGAGCCTTCTTTGGTCCCGAAGGGTTCCACGAGAAGGACGGCAAGGCCTACTGTCGCAAGGA
CTACTTCGACATGTTCGCACCCAAGTGTGGCGGCTGCGCCCGGGCCATCCTGGAGAACTATATCTCAGCC
CTCAACACGCTGTGGCATCCTGAGTGCTTTGTGTGCCGGGAATGCTTCACGCCATTCGTGAACGGCAGCT
TCTTCGAGCACGACGGGCAGCCCTACTGTGAGGTGCACTACCACGAGCGGCGCGGCTCGCTGTGTTCTGG
CTGCCAGAAGCCCATCACCGGCCGCTGCATCACCGCCATGGCCAAGAAGTTCCACCCCGAGCACTTCGTC
TGTGCCTTCTGCCTCAAGCAGCTCAACAAGGGCACCTTCAAGGAGCAGAACGACAAGCCTTACTGTCAGA
ACTGCTTCCTCAAGCTCTTCTGCTAGGCTCGAGTCTAGATAACTGATCATAATCAGCCATACCACATTTG
TAGAGGTTTTACTTGCTTTAAAAAACCTCCCACACCTCCCCCTGAACCTGAAACATAAAATGAATGCAAT
TGTTGTTGTTAACTTGTTTATTGCAGCTTATAATGGTTACAAATAAAGCAATAGCATCACAAATTTCACA
AATAAAGCATTTTTTTCACTGCATTCTAGTTGTGGTTTGTCCAAACTCATCAATGTATCTTAAGGCGTAA
ATTGTAAGCGTTAATATTTTGTTAAAATTCGCGTTAAATTTTTGTTAAATCAGCTCATTTTTTAACCAAT
AGGCCGAAATCGGCAAAATCCCTTATAAATCAAAAGAATAGACCGAGATAGGGT
[37 nt withheld, positions 3415-3451]
AAAGAACGTGGACTCCAACGTCAAAGG
[49 nt withheld, positions 3479-3527]
T
[91 nt withheld, positions 3529-3619]
G
[124 nt withheld, positions 3621-3744]
CAGGTGGCACTTTTCGGGGAAATGTGCGCGGAACCCCTATTTGTTTATTTTTCTAAATACATTCAAATAT
GTATCCGCTCATGAGACAATAACCCTGATAAATGCTTCAATAATATTGAAAAAGGAAGAGTCCTGAGGCG
GAAAGAACCAGCTGTGGAATGTGTGTCAGTTAGGGTGTGGAAAGTCCCCAGGCTCCCCAGCAGGCAGAAG
TATGCAAAGCATGCATCTCAATTAGTCAGCAACCAGGTGTGGAAAGTCCCCAGGCTCCCCAGCAGGCAGA
AGTATGCAAAGCATGCATCTCAATTAGTCAGCAACCATAGTCCCGCCCCTAACTCCGCCCATCCCGCCCC
TAACTCCGCCCAGTTCCGCCCATTCTCCGCCCCATGGCTGACTAATTTTTTTTATTTATGCAGAGGCCGA
GGCCGCCTCGGCCTCTGAGCTATTCCAGAAGTAGTGAGGAGGCTTTTTTGGAGGCCTAGGCTTTTGCAAA
GATCGATCAAGAGACAGGATGAGGATCGTTTCGCATGATTGAACAAGATGGATTGCACGAAGGTTCTCCG
GCCGCTTGGGTGGAGAGGCTATTCGGCTATGACTGGGCACAACAGACAATCGGCTGCTCTGATGCCGCCG
TGTTCCGGCTGTCAGCGCAGGGGCGCCCGGTTCTTTTTGTCAAGACCGACCTGTCCGGTGCCCTGAATGA
ACTGCAAGACGAGGCAGCGCGGCTATCGTGGCTGGCCACGACGGGCGTTCCTTGCGCAGCTGTGCTCGAC
GTTGTCACTGAATCGGGAAGGGACTGGCTGCTATTGGGCGAAGTGCCGGGGCAGGATCTCCTGTCATCTC
ACCTTGCTCCTGCCGAGAAAGTATCCATCATGGCTGATGCAATGCGGCGGCTGCATACGCTTGATCCGGC
TACCTGCCCATTCGACCACCAAGCGAAACATCGCATCGAGCGAGCACGTACTCGGATGGAAGCCGGTCTT
GTCGATCAGGATGATCTGGACGAAGAGCATCAGGGGCTCGCGCCAGCCGAACTGTTCGCCAGGCTCAAGG
CGAGCATGCCCGACGGCGAGGATCTCGTCGTGACCCATGGCGATGCCTGCTTGCCGAATATCATGGTGGA
AAATGGCCGCTTTTCTGGATTCATCGACTGTGGCCGGCTGGGTGTGGCGGACCGCTATCAGGACATAGCG
TTGGCTACCCGTGATATTGCTGAAGAGCTTGGCGGCGAATGGGCTGACCGCTTCCTCGTGCTTTACGGTA
TCGCCGCTCCCGATTCGCAGCGCATCGCCTTCTATCGCCTTCTTGACGAGTTCTTCTGAGCGGGACTCTG
GGGTTCGAAATGACCGACCAAGCGACGCCCAACCTGCCATCACGAGATTTCGATTCCACCGCCGCCTTCT
ATGAAAGGTTGGGCTTCGGAATCGTTTTCCGGGACGCCGGCTGGATGATCCTCCAGCGCGGGGATCTCAT
GCTGGAGTTCTTCGCCCACCCTAGGGGGAGGCTAACTGAAACACGGAAGGAGACAATACCGGAAGGAACC
CGCGCTATGACGGCAATAAAAAGACAGAATAAAACGCACGGTGTTGGGTCGTTTGTTCATAAACGCGGGG
TTCGGTCCCAGGGCTGGCACTCTGTCGATACCCCACCGAGACCCCATTGGGGCCAATACGCCCGCGTTTC
TTCCTTTTCCCCACCCCACCCCCCAAGTTCGGGTGAAGGCCCAGGGCTCGCAGCCAACGTCGGGGCGGCA
GGCACTGCCATAGCCTCAGGTTACTCATATATACTTTAGATTGATTTAAAACTTCATTTTTAATTTAAAA
GGATCTAGGTGAAGATCCTTTTTGATAATCTCATGACCAAAATCCCTTAACGTGAGTTTTCGTTCCACTG
AGCGTCAGACCCCGTAGAAAAGATCAAAGGATCTTCTTGAGATCCTTTTTTTCTGCGCGTAATCTGCTGC
TTGCAAACAAAAAAACCACCGCTACCAGCGGTGGTTTGTTTGCCGGATCAAGAGCTACCAACTCTTTTTC
CGAAGGTAACTGGCTTCAGCAGAGCGCAGATACCAAATACTGTTCTTCTAGTGTAGCCGTAGTTAGGCCA
CCACTTCAAGAACTCTGTAGCACCGCCTACATACCTCGCTCTGCTAATCCTGTTACCAGTGGCTGCTGCC
AGTGGCGATAAGTCGTGTCTTACCGGGTTGGACTCAAGACGATAGTTACCGGATAAGGCGCAGCGGTCGG
GCTGAACGGGGGGTTCGTGCACACAGCCCAGCTTGGAGCGAACGACCTACACCGAACTGAGATACCTACA
GCGTGAGCTATGAGAAAGCGCCACGCTTCCCGAAGGGAGAAAGGCGGACAGGTATCCGGTAAGCGGCAGG
GTCGGAACAGGAGAGCGCACGAGGGAGCTTCCAGGGGGAAACGCCTGGTATCTTTATAGTCCTGTCGGGT
TTCGCCACCTCTGACTTGAGCGTCGATTTTTGTGATGCTCGTCAGGGGGGCGGAGCCTATGGAAAAACGC
CAGCAACGCGGCCTTTTTACGGTTCCTGGCCTTTTGCTGGCCTTTTGCTCACATGTTCTTTCCTGCGTTA
TCCCCTGATTCTGTGGATAACCGTATTACCGCCATGCAT
